>Addgene plasmid #172503 | pDF0118 DisCas7-11 bacterial expression with Twinstrep-SUMO-Codon | addgene full sequence | sequence record 344921 | Addgene NGS Result
TCATGACCAAAATCCCTTAACGTGAGTTTTCGTTCCACTGAGCGTCAGACCCCGTAGAAAAGATCAAAGG
ATCTTCTTGAGATCCTTTTTTTCTGCGCGTAATCTGCTGCTTGCAAACAAAAAAACCACCGCTACCAGCG
GTGGTTTGTTTGCCGGATCAAGAGCTACCAACTCTTTTTCCGAAGGTAACTGGCTTCAGCAGAGCGCAGA
TACCAAATACTGTCCTTCTAGTGTAGCCGTAGTTAGGCCACCACTTCAAGAACTCTGTAGCACCGCCTAC
ATACCTCGCTCTGCTAATCCTGTTACCAGTGGCTGCTGCCAGTGGCGATAAGTCGTGTCTTACCGGGTTG
GACTCAAGACGATAGTTACCGGATAAGGCGCAGCGGTCGGGCTGAACGGGGGGTTCGTGCACACAGCCCA
GCTTGGAGCGAACGACCTACACCGAACTGAGATACCTACAGCGTGAGCTATGAGAAAGCGCCACGCTTCC
CGAAGGGAGAAAGGCGGACAGGTATCCGGTAAGCGGCAGGGTCGGAACAGGAGAGCGCACGAGGGAGCTT
CCAGGGGGAAACGCCTGGTATCTTTATAGTCCTGTCGGGTTTCGCCACCTCTGACTTGAGCGTCGATTTT
TGTGATGCTCGTCAGGGGGGCGGAGCCTATGGAAAAACGCCAGCAACGCGGCCTTTTTACGGTTCCTGGC
CTTTTGCTGGCCTTTTGCTCACATGTTCTTTCCTGCGTTATCCCCTGATTCTGTGGATAACCGTATTACC
GCCTTTGAGTGAGCTGATACCGCTCGCCGCAGCCGAACGACCGAGCGCAGCGAGTCAGTGAGCGAGGAAG
CGGAAGAGCGCCTGATGCGGTATTTTCTCCTTACGCATCTGTGCGGTATTTCACACCGCAATGGTGCACT
CTCAGTACAATCTGCTCTGATGCCGCATAGTTAAGCCAGTATACACTCCGCTATCGCTACGTGACTGGGT
CATGGCTGCGCCCCGACACCCGCCAACACCCGCTGACGCGCCCTGACGGGCTTGTCTGCTCCCGGCATCC
GCTTACAGACAAGCTGTGACCGTCTCCGGGAGCTGCATGTGTCAGAGGTTTTCACCGTCATCACCGAAAC
GCGCGAGGCAGCTGCGGTAAAGCTCATCAGCGTGGTCGTGAAGCGATTCACAGATGTCTGCCTGTTCATC
CGCGTCCAGCTCGTTGAGTTTCTCCAGAAGCGTTAATGTCTGGCTTCTGATAAAGCGGGCCATGTTAAGG
GCGGTTTTTTCCTGTTTGGTCACTGATGCCTCCGTGTAAGGGGGATTTCTGTTCATGGGGGTAATGATAC
CGATGAAACGAGAGAGGATGCTCACGATACGGGTTACTGATGATGAACATGCCCGGTTACTGGAACGTTG
TGAGGGTAAACAACTGGCGGTATGGATGCGGCGGGACCAGAGAAAAATCACTCAGGGTCAATGCCAGCGC
TTCGTTAATACAGATGTAGGTGTTCCACAGGGTAGCCAGCAGCATCCTGCGATGCAGATCCGGAACATAA
TGGTGCAGGGCGCTGACTTCCGCGTTTCCAGACTTTACGAAACACGGAAACCGAAGACCATTCATGTTGT
TGCTCAGGTCGCAGACGTTTTGCAGCAGCAGTCGCTTCACGTTCGCTCGCGTATCGGTGATTCATTCTGC
TAACCAGTAAGGCAACCCCGCCAGCCTAGCCGGGTCCTCAACGACAGGAGCACGATCATGCGCACCCGTG
GCCAGGACCCAACGCTGCCCGAGATGCGCCGCGTGCGGCTGCTGGAGATGGCGGACGCGATGGATATGTT
CTGCCAAGGGTTGGTTTGCGCATTCACAGTTCTCCGCAAGAATTGATTGGCTCCAATTCTTGGAGTGGTG
AATCCGTTAGCGAGGTGCCGCCGGCTTCCATTCAGGTCGAGGTGGCCCGGCTCCATGCACCGCGACGCAA
CGCGGGGAGGCAGACAAGGTATAGGGCGGCGCCTACAATCCATGCCAACCCGTTCCATGTGCTCGCCGAG
GCGGCATAAATCGCCGTGACGATCAGCGGTCCAATGATCGAAGTTAGGCTGGTAAGAGCCGCGAGCGATC
CTTGAAGCTGTCCCTGATGGTCGTCATCTACCTGCCTGGACAGCATGGCCTGCAACGCGGGCATCCCGAT
GCCGCCGGAAGCGAGAAGAATCATAATGGGGAAGGCCATCCAGCCTCGCGTCGCGAACGCCAGCAAGACG
TAGCCCAGCGCGTCGGCCGCCATGCCGGCGATAATGGCCTGCTTCTCGCCGAAACGTTTGGTGGCGGGAC
CAGTGACGAAGGCTTGAGCGAGGGCGTGCAAGATTCCGAATACCGCAAGCGACAGGCCGATCATCGTCGC
GCTCCAGCGAAAGCGGTCCTCGCCGAAAATGACCCAGAGCGCTGCCGGCACCTGTCCTACGAGTTGCATG
ATAAAGAAGACAGTCATAAGTGCGGCGACGATAGTCATGCCCCGCGCCCACCGGAAGGAGCTGACTGGGT
TGAAGGCTCTCAAGGGCATCGGTCGAGATCCCGGTGCCTAATGAGTGAGCTAACTTACATTAATTGCGTT
GCGCTCACTGCCCGCTTTCCAGTCGGGAAACCTGTCGTGCCAGCTGCATTAATGAATCGGCCAACGCGCG
GGGAGAGGCGGTTTGCGTATTGGGCGCCAGGGTGGTTTTTCTTTTCACCAGTGAGACGGGCAACAGCTGA
TTGCCCTTCACCGCCTGGCCCTGAGAGAGTTGCAGCAAGCGGTCCACGCTGGTTTGCCCCAGCAGGCGAA
AATCCTGTTTGATGGTGGTTAACGGCGGGATATAACATGAGCTGTCTTCGGTATCGTCGTATCCCACTAC
CGAGATATCCGCACCAACGCGCAGCCCGGACTCGGTAATGGCGCGCATTGCGCCCAGCGCCATCTGATCG
TTGGCAACCAGCATCGCAGTGGGAACGATGCCCTCATTCAGCATTTGCATGGTTTGTTGAAAACCGGACA
TGGCACTCCAGTCGCCTTCCCGTTCCGCTATCGGCTGAATTTGATTGCGAGTGAGATATTTATGCCAGCC
AGCCAGACGCAGACGCGCCGAGACAGAACTTAATGGGCCCGCTAACAGCGCGATTTGCTGGTGACCCAAT
GCGACCAGATGCTCCACGCCCAGTCGCGTACCGTCTTCATGGGAGAAAATAATACTGTTGATGGGTGTCT
GGTCAGAGACATCAAGAAATAACGCCGGAACATTAGTGCAGGCAGCTTCCACAGCAATGGCATCCTGGTC
ATCCAGCGGATAGTTAATGATCAGCCCACTGACGCGTTGCGCGAGAAGATTGTGCACCGCCGCTTTACAG
GCTTCGACGCCGCTTCGTTCTACCATCGACACCACCACGCTGGCACCCAGTTGATCGGCGCGAGATTTAA
TCGCCGCGACAATTTGCGACGGCGCGTGCAGGGCCAGACTGGAGGTGGCAACGCCAATCAGCAACGACTG
TTTGCCCGCCAGTTGTTGTGCCACGCGGTTGGGAATGTAATTCAGCTCCGCCATCGCCGCTTCCACTTTT
TCCCGCGTTTTCGCAGAAACGTGGCTGGCCTGGTTCACCACGCGGGAAACGGTCTGATAAGAGACACCGG
CATACTCTGCGACATCGTATAACGTTACTGGTTTCACATTCACCACCCTGAATTGACTCTCTTCCGGGCG
CTATCATGCCATACCGCGAAAGGTTTTGCGCCATTCGATGGTGTCCGGGATCTCGACGCTCTCCCTTATG
CGACTCCTGCATTAGGAAGCAGCCCAGTAGTAGGTTGAGGCCGTTGAGCACCGCCGCCGCAAGGAATGGT
GCATGCAAGGAGATGGCGCCCAACAGTCCCCCGGCCACGGGGCCTGCCACCATACCCACGCCGAAACAAG
CGCTCATGAGCCCGAAGTGGCGAGCCCGATCTTCCCCATCGGTGATGTCGGCGATATAGGCGCCAGCAAC
CGCACCTGTGGCGCCGGTGATGCCGGCCACGATGCGTCCGGCGTAGAGGATCGAGATCTCGATCCCGCGA
AATTAATACGACTCACTATAGGGGAATTGTGAGCGGATAACAATTCCCCTCTAGAAATAATTTTGTTTAA
CTTTAAGAAGGAGATATACCATGGGCAGCAGCCATCATCATCATCATCACAGCAGCGGCCTGGTGCCGCG
CGGCAGCCATATGGCTAGCTGGAGCCATCCGCAGTTTGAAAAAGGTGGTGGTAGCGGTGGTGGTTCAGGT
GGTAGTGCATGGTCACACCCTCAGTTTGAGAAAATGTCGGACTCAGAAGTCAATCAAGAAGCTAAGCCAG
AGGTCAAGCCAGAAGTCAAGCCTGAGACTCACATCAATTTAAAGGTGTCCGATGGATCTTCAGAGATCTT
CTTCAAGATCAAAAAGACCACTCCTTTAAGAAGGCTGATGGAAGCGTTCGCTAAAAGACAGGGTAAGGAA
ATGGACTCCTTAAGATTCTTGTACGACGGTATTAGAATCCAAGCTGATCAGACCCCTGAAGATTTGGACA
TGGAGGATAACGATATTATTGAGGCTCACAGAGAACAGATTGGTGGATCCATGACCACTACCATGAAGAT
CAGCATCGAGTTCTTGGAGCCCTTCCGCATGACGAAGTGGCAGGAGTCCACGCGCCGCAATAAGAACAAT
AAAGAGTTTGTGCGTGGCCAAGCGTTTGCCCGTTGGCACCGCAACAAGAAAGATAACACCAAGGGTCGTC
CGTACATTACTGGTACGCTCCTGCGCTCAGCGGTGATTCGCTCCGCGGAGAACCTGCTGACACTGAGTGA
CGGTAAGATCTCCGAGAAAACCTGCTGCCCGGGGAAATTCGACACGGAAGATAAGGACCGTTTACTCCAG
CTGCGTCAACGCTCCACGCTGCGTTGGACAGACAAGAATCCGTGTCCCGACAATGCGGAAACGTATTGTC
CGTTCTGTGAGCTCCTCGGCCGCTCCGGAAATGACGGTAAGAAAGCAGAAAAGAAGGACTGGCGCTTCCG
CATCCATTTTGGTAACCTTTCCCTGCCGGGCAAGCCCGACTTCGACGGTCCGAAGGCAATTGGTTCACAG
CGCGTATTAAATCGTGTGGATTTTAAGTCGGGAAAGGCACATGACTTCTTCAAGGCTTATGAGGTGGACC
ATACCCGCTTCCCTCGCTTTGAAGGGGAGATCACCATCGACAATAAAGTGTCCGCCGAGGCACGTAAGTT
GCTGTGTGACAGCCTTAAATTCACGGATCGCCTGTGTGGAGCCCTGTGCGTCATCCGCTTCGACGAGTAT
ACACCGGCCGCGGACAGCGGTAAGCAAACCGAGAATGTGCAGGCAGAGCCCAACGCAAACCTGGCGGAGA
AAACTGCCGAGCAAATTATCTCGATCCTCGATGACAACAAGAAAACGGAATACACCCGCCTTTTAGCGGA
CGCCATCCGCTCATTGCGTCGCTCCTCAAAACTTGTTGCAGGTTTGCCCAAGGATCACGATGGTAAGGAC
GATCATTACTTGTGGGACATTGGGAAGAAGAAGAAGGATGAGAATTCGGTTACCATCCGTCAGATTCTTA
CCACGAGTGCCGACACGAAGGAGCTGAAGAACGCTGGTAAGTGGCGCGAGTTTTGTGAGAAGCTTGGTGA
GGCGCTTTATTTGAAGAGTAAGGATATGAGCGGCGGGTTGAAGATTACACGCCGTATTCTCGGGGACGCA
GAGTTTCATGGCAAGCCAGATCGCTTGGAAAAGTCCCGTAGTGTCTCGATCGGAAGCGTGTTAAAGGAAA
CCGTGGTGTGCGGAGAACTCGTCGCAAAGACCCCGTTCTTCTTTGGCGCGATCGACGAGGATGCAAAACA
AACTGACTTACAGGTACTGCTTACTCCGGACAATAAGTATCGCCTGCCGCGCAGCGCCGTCCGCGGCATC
CTTCGCCGCGATCTTCAAACGTACTTTGACAGTCCCTGTAATGCGGAGTTAGGCGGTCGTCCATGTATGT
GCAAGACCTGTCGTATCATGCGTGGCATTACGGTTATGGACGCGCGCTCCGAGTATAACGCGCCCCCGGA
GATTCGTCACCGTACCCGCATTAATCCGTTTACGGGAACAGTTGCTGAGGGCGCCCTGTTTAATATGGAA
GTGGCCCCGGAAGGGATCGTATTCCCATTCCAATTACGCTATCGCGGCTCTGAGGACGGGCTCCCAGACG
CGCTCAAGACCGTGCTGAAGTGGTGGGCAGAGGGGCAAGCTTTTATGTCAGGGGCCGCCAGTACCGGGAA
AGGCCGTTTTCGTATGGAGAATGCCAAATATGAAACCTTGGATCTGAGCGATGAGAATCAACGCAATGAC
TACTTGAAGAATTGGGGCTGGCGTGACGAGAAGGGTCTTGAGGAGCTTAAGAAACGTTTAAATTCAGGTC
TGCCGGAGCCTGGCAATTACCGTGACCCGAAGTGGCATGAAATCAACGTGTCAATCGAGATGGCGAGTCC
CTTCATCAACGGCGACCCTATCCGCGCAGCTGTAGACAAGCGTGGGACGGACGTCGTGACCTTCGTTAAG
TACAAGGCGGAAGGGGAAGAAGCAAAGCCCGTGTGCGCATATAAGGCGGAGTCGTTTCGCGGCGTCATTC
GTTCGGCTGTAGCACGCATTCACATGGAAGATGGAGTGCCCCTGACTGAGCTTACTCACTCAGATTGCGA
GTGTTTGCTCTGTCAAATCTTCGGGTCGGAATATGAGGCTGGTAAGATTCGTTTCGAAGATTTAGTATTT
GAGAGTGACCCGGAGCCGGTCACCTTCGATCACGTTGCAATCGATCGCTTCACCGGCGGTGCCGCTGACA
AGAAGAAGTTCGACGACAGTCCTTTGCCAGGGTCGCCGGCGCGCCCTCTGATGCTGAAGGGTTCCTTCTG
GATTCGCCGTGACGTTCTCGAAGATGAGGAGTATTGCAAAGCGCTCGGGAAAGCATTAGCCGATGTAAAT
AATGGTTTATATCCTCTGGGTGGAAAATCCGCCATCGGATACGGACAAGTTAAGAGCCTGGGTATCAAGG
GCGACGATAAGCGTATCAGCCGTTTAATGAATCCGGCCTTCGACGAAACCGACGTGGCGGTTCCAGAGAA
GCCTAAAACCGATGCCGAGGTCCGTATCGAAGCTGAGAAGGTATATTATCCCCACTACTTTGTGGAACCG
CACAAGAAGGTAGAGCGCGAGGAGAAGCCGTGCGGTCATCAAAAGTTTCATGAGGGACGCCTTACCGGTA
AGATTCGTTGTAAACTTATTACGAAAACGCCTCTCATTGTGCCGGACACCAGCAATGATGACTTCTTTCG
CCCTGCGGACAAAGAGGCCCGCAAGGAGAAGGACGAGTATCACAAATCCTATGCCTTCTTTCGCCTGCAT
AAGCAAATCATGATCCCCGGTAGTGAACTCCGCGGGATGGTGTCCTCTGTTTACGAAACGGTTACAAATT
CATGTTTCCGTATCTTTGACGAGACTAAGCGTCTTAGTTGGCGCATGGATGCCGATCACCAAAACGTTTT
ACAAGATTTCTTACCGGGCCGTGTTACGGCCGACGGCAAGCACATTCAAAAGTTTTCCGAGACTGCACGT
GTACCGTTTTATGACAAAACGCAAAAGCACTTTGACATTCTCGACGAGCAGGAAATTGCCGGTGAAAAGC
CGGTCCGCATGTGGGTGAAGCGTTTCATTAAGCGCCTGAGCCTGGTGGACCCTGCAAAGCACCCACAAAA
GAAGCAAGACAATAAGTGGAAACGCCGCAAGGAAGGTATTGCGACGTTCATTGAGCAGAAGAATGGGTCT
TACTATTTTAACGTGGTCACCAACAATGGCTGCACCAGCTTTCACTTGTGGCACAAGCCAGACAACTTCG
ACCAAGAGAAGTTAGAGGGCATCCAAAACGGGGAGAAGTTAGATTGCTGGGTTCGTGATAGCCGTTACCA
AAAGGCATTTCAAGAAATCCCGGAGAACGATCCGGACGGATGGGAGTGTAAGGAAGGTTATCTGCATGTG
GTGGGCCCTTCGAAGGTTGAATTTAGCGACAAGAAGGGCGATGTCATTAATAACTTCCAAGGGACTCTCC
CATCAGTGCCCAATGATTGGAAAACGATTCGTACAAACGACTTTAAGAACCGCAAACGTAAGAACGAGCC
CGTTTTCTGTTGCGAGGATGACAAGGGGAACTACTACACGATGGCCAAATATTGTGAAACGTTCTTCTTC
GACCTGAAAGAGAACGAGGAGTATGAGATCCCCGAGAAGGCACGTATCAAGTACAAGGAGTTATTACGCG
TGTACAACAACAATCCGCAAGCGGTTCCCGAGAGCGTGTTCCAGAGTCGCGTAGCGCGCGAGAACGTAGA
AAAGCTGAAGTCTGGGGATTTGGTGTATTTCAAGCACAACGAGAAATATGTTGAGGACATCGTACCGGTT
CGTATTTCACGTACCGTAGACGACCGCATGATCGGAAAGCGTATGTCGGCTGATTTGCGTCCATGTCACG
GTGACTGGGTAGAGGACGGGGACCTCTCTGCGTTGAATGCATATCCAGAGAAGCGCCTTTTATTGCGTCA
CCCTAAGGGCCTTTGCCCGGCATGTCGCCTTTTCGGAACGGGTAGCTACAAGGGCCGCGTTCGTTTTGGC
TTCGCGAGCCTGGAGAACGACCCGGAGTGGTTGATTCCTGGAAAGAATCCCGGTGATCCATTCCACGGCG
GGCCAGTGATGCTGAGCTTGCTGGAGCGCCCGCGTCCCACCTGGAGCATTCCTGGCAGTGATAATAAGTT
CAAAGTTCCAGGCCGTAAGTTCTACGTTCACCATCATGCTTGGAAAACGATTAAGGACGGTAACCATCCG
ACCACCGGCAAAGCCATTGAACAATCGCCAAATAACCGCACGGTTGAAGCGCTCGCCGGTGGCAACAGCT
TCAGCTTCGAAATTGCGTTCGAAAATTTGAAGGAGTGGGAGTTGGGCCTGCTGATCCATAGCCTGCAGCT
TGAAAAGGGCTTGGCCCATAAGCTCGGTATGGCTAAGAGCATGGGCTTTGGCTCAGTAGAGATCGACGTT
GAGAGTGTCCGCCTGCGTAAAGATTGGAAGCAGTGGCGCAATGGTAATTCAGAGATCCCAAATTGGTTGG
GCAAGGGGTTTGCAAAGCTGAAGGAGTGGTTCCGCGACGAGCTGGACTTCATCGAGAATTTGAAGAAATT
ACTGTGGTTCCCCGAAGGTGATCAAGCTCCGCGCGTATGTTACCCCATGCTTCGCAAGAAGGATGACCCT
AATGGAAACTCAGGTTATGAGGAGTTGAAAGACGGCGAATTTAAGAAGGAAGATCGTCAGAAGAAGCTTA
CAACACCATGGACGCCGTGGGCTTGAGCGGCCGCACTCGAGGCCCGAAAGGAAGCTGAGTTGGCTGCTGC
CACCGCTGAGCAATAACTAGCATAACCCCTTGGGGCCTCTAAACGGGTCTTGAGGGGTTTTTTGCTGAAA
GGAGGAACTATATCCGGATATCCCGCAAGAGGCCCGGCAGTACCGGCATAACCAAGCCTATGCCTACAGC
ATCCAGGGTGACGGTGCCGAGGATGACGATGAGCGCATTGTTAGATTTCATACACGGTGCCTGACTGCGT
TAGCAATTTAACTGTGATAAACTACCGCATTAAAGCTTATCGATGATAAGCTGTCAAACATGAGAATTCT
TGAAGACGAAAGGGCCTCGTGATACGCCTATTTTTATAGGTTAATGTCATGATAATAATGGTTTCTTAGA
CGTCAGGTGGCACTTTTCGGGGAAATGTGCGCGGAACCCCTATTTGTTTATTTTTCTAAATACATTCAAA
TATGTATCCGCTCATGAGACAATAACCCTGATAAATGCTTCAATAATATTGAAAAAGGAAGAGTATGAGT
ATTCAACATTTCCGTGTCGCCCTTATTCCCTTTTTTGCGGCATTTTGCCTTCCTGTTTTTGCTCACCCAG
AAACGCTGGTGAAAGTAAAAGATGCTGAAGATCAGTTGGGTGCACGAGTGGGTTACATCGAACTGGATCT
CAACAGCGGTAAGATCCTTGAGAGTTTTCGCCCCGAAGAACGTTTTCCAATGATGAGCACTTTTAAAGTT
CTGCTATGTGGCGCGGTATTATCCCGTGTTGACGCCGGGCAAGAGCAACTCGGTCGCCGCATACACTATT
CTCAGAATGACTTGGTTGAGTACTCACCAGTCACAGAAAAGCATCTTACGGATGGCATGACAGTAAGAGA
ATTATGCAGTGCTGCCATAACCATGAGTGATAACACTGCGGCCAACTTACTTCTGACAACGATCGGAGGA
CCGAAGGAGCTAACCGCTTTTTTGCACAACATGGGGGATCATGTAACTCGCCTTGATCGTTGGGAACCGG
AGCTGAATGAAGCCATACCAAACGACGAGCGTGACACCACGATGCCTGCAGCAATGGCAACAACGTTGCG
CAAACTATTAACTGGCGAACTACTTACTCTAGCTTCCCGGCAACAATTAATAGACTGGATGGAGGCGGAT
AAAGTTGCAGGACCACTTCTGCGCTCGGCCCTTCCGGCTGGCTGGTTTATTGCTGATAAATCTGGAGCCG
GTGAGCGTGGGTCTCGCGGTATCATTGCAGCACTGGGGCCAGATGGTAAGCCCTCCCGTATCGTAGTTAT
CTACACGACGGGGAGTCAGGCAACTATGGATGAACGAAATAGACAGATCGCTGAGATAGGTGCCTCACTG
ATTAAGCATTGGTAACTGTCAGACCAAGTTTACTCATATATACTTTAGATTGATTTAAAACTTCATTTTT
AATTTAAAAGGATCTAGGTGAAGATCCTTTTTGATAATC
Features (pLannotate 1.2.2; 20 found; start..end, strand, type, name):
     77..665     +  rep_origin     ori: high-copy-number ColE1/pMB1/pBR322/pUC origin of replication
    851..990     -  misc_feature   bom: basis of mobility region from pBR322
   1092..1283    -  CDS            rop: Rop protein, which maintains plasmids at low copy number; rop
   1300..1680    +  CDS            YPB1_ECOLX: Protein predicted: Swiss-Prot protein existence level 4. From Escherichia coli.
   1922..2546    -  CDS            TcR (fragment): tetracycline efflux protein; tet; confers resistance to tetracycline
   2561..2582    -  protein_bind   CAP binding site: CAP binding activates transcription in the presence of cAMP. E. coli catabolite activator protein
   2595..3677    -  CDS            lacI: lac repressor; lacI; The lac repressor binds to the lac operator to inhibit transcription in E. coli. This inhibition can be relieved by adding lactose or isopropyl-β-D-thiogalactopyranoside (IPTG).
   3678..3755    -  promoter       lacI promoter: lacI
   3763..4042    -  CDS            TcR (fragment): tetracycline efflux protein; tet; confers resistance to tetracycline
   4064..4082    +  promoter       T7 promoter: promoter for bacteriophage T7 RNA polymerase
   4083..4107    +  protein_bind   lac operator: The lac repressor binds to the lac operator to inhibit transcription in E. coli. This inhibition can be relieved by adding lactose or isopropyl-β-D-thiogalactopyranoside (IPTG). lac repressor encoded by lacI
   4122..4144    +  RBS            RBS: efficient ribosome binding site from bacteriophage T7 gene 10 (Olins and Rangwala, 1989)
   4190..4207    +  CDS            thrombin site: thrombin recognition and cleavage site
   4304..4596    +  CDS            SUMO (fragment): cleavable ubiquitin-like protein tag; S. cerevisiae SMT3 (truncated)
   9422..9459    +  CDS            SET1 (fragment): solubility-enhancement tag derived from T7 phage gene 10B
   9467..9514    +  terminator     T7 terminator: transcription terminator for bacteriophage T7 RNA polymerase
   9537..9641    -  CDS            TcR (fragment): tetracycline efflux protein; tet; confers resistance to tetracycline
   9689..9717    -  promoter       tet promoter: E. coli promoter for tetracycline efflux protein gene
   9830..9934    +  promoter       AmpR promoter: bla
   9935..10795   +  CDS            AmpR: β-lactamase; bla; confers resistance to ampicillin, carbenicillin, and related antibiotics
