[The description below was written by a language model from this plasmid's Addgene catalogue record and pLannotate feature annotations shown in this document.]
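Description:
pDF0118 is a 10,889 nt bacterial expression plasmid for recombinant production and purification of DisCas7-11, the single-protein RNA-targeting CRISPR effector from Desulfonema ishimotonii. The record lists the backbone as unspecified, but the annotated features match a pET/pBR322-style architecture: a ColE1/pMB1-type origin accompanied by the bom mobility region and the rop gene (which moderates copy number), scattered non-functional fragments of the tetracycline resistance gene with its promoter, and an intact β-lactamase gene under its own promoter. Ampicillin is therefore the working selection marker. The catalogue lists copy number as unknown.

The expression cassette is a standard IPTG-inducible T7 system. A T7 promoter is followed directly by a lac operator and the phage T7 gene 10 ribosome binding site. A plasmid-borne lacI gene with its own promoter supplies the repressor, so transcription stays off until induction in a host that provides T7 RNA polymerase. Downstream of the RBS, the annotation picks up a thrombin cleavage site and a yeast SMT3-derived SUMO tag. The construct name indicates an N-terminal Twin-Strep affinity tag as well, although the feature table does not annotate it separately. The roughly 4.8 kb unannotated stretch between SUMO and the T7 terminator presumably holds the Cas7-11 coding sequence; the "Codon" in the name may refer to codon optimisation, though the record does not say so. The short "SET1" hit just before the terminator is probably residual vector sequence derived from T7. The tag arrangement allows Strep-based affinity capture, then tag removal with SUMO protease. The plasmid encodes the protein only, with no CRISPR array or guide RNA.
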