Addgene plasmid #172503: pDF0118 DisCas7-11 bacterial expression with Twinstrep-SUMO-Codon
Purpose: Encodes the DisCas7-11 protein only for bacterial recombinant protein expression for purification
Depositing lab: Omar Abudayyeh & Jonathan Gootenberg. Depositing organization: Massachusetts Institute of Technology. Publication: Programmable RNA targeting with the single-protein CRISPR effector Cas7-11. Ozcan A, Krajeski R, Ioannidi E, Lee B, Gardner A, Makarova KS, Koonin EV, Abudayyeh OO, Gootenberg JS. Nature. 2021 Sep 6. pii: 10.1038/s41586-021-03886-5. doi: 10.1038/s41586-021-03886-5. PubMed 34489594.
Backbone
  Vector backbone: Unspecified
  Vector type: Bacterial Expression
Growth in bacteria
  Bacterial resistance: Ampicillin, 100 μg/mL
  Growth temperature: 37°C
  Growth strain: NEB Stable
  Copy number: Unknown
Gene/Insert
  Gene/Insert name: DisCas7-11 bacterial expression with Twinstrep-SUMO-Codon
  Species: Desulfonema ishimotonii
  Cloning method: Gibson Cloning
Terms and licenses: Academic/Nonprofit Terms; Industry Terms: Not Available to Industry
How to cite: pDF0118 DisCas7-11 bacterial expression with Twinstrep-SUMO-Codon was a gift from Omar Abudayyeh & Jonathan Gootenberg (Addgene plasmid # 172503 ; http://n2t.net/addgene:172503 ; RRID:Addgene_172503)
